>Addgene plasmid #198474 | CSII-PPM1H D288A-mApple | addgene full sequence | sequence record 390442 | Addgene NGS Result
[33 nt withheld, positions 1-33]
ACCCTATCTCGGTCTATTCTTTTGATTTATAAGGGATTTTGCCGATTTCGGCCTATTGGTTAAAAAATGA
GCTGATTTAACAAAAATTTAACGCGAATTAATTCTGTGGAATGTGTGTCAGTTAGGGTGTGGAAAGTCCC
CAGGCTCCCCAGCAGGCAGAAGTATGCAAAGCATGCATCTCAATTAGTCAGCAACCAGGTGTGGAAAGTC
CCCAGGCTCCCCAGCAGGCAGAAGTATGCAAAGCATGCATCTCAATTAGTCAGCAACCATAGTCCCGCCC
CTAACTCCGCCCATCCCGCCCCTAACTCCGCCCAGTTCCGCCCATTCTCCGCCCCATGGCTGACTAATTT
TTTTTATTTATGCAGAGGCCGAGGCCGCCTCTGCCTGAGCTATTCCAGAAGTAGTGAGGAGGCTTTTTTG
GAGGCCTAGGCTTTTGCAAAAAGCTCCCGGGAGCTTGTATATCCATTTTCGGATCTGATCAGCACGTGTT
GACAATTAATCATCGGCATAGTATATCGGCATAGTATAATACGACAAGGTGAGGAACTAAACCATGGCCA
AGTTGACCAGTGCCGTTCCGGTGCTCACCGCGCGCGACGTCGCCGGAGCGGTCGAGTTCTGGACCGACCG
GCTCGGGTTCTCCCGGGACTTCGTGGAGGACGACTTCGCCGGTGTGGTCCGGGACGACGTGACCCTGTTC
ATCAGCGCGGTCCAGGACCAGGTGGTGCCGGACAACACCCTGGCCTGGGTGTGGGTGCGCGGCCTGGACG
AGCTGTACGCCGAGTGGTCGGAGGTCGTGTCCACGAACTTCCGGGACGCCTCCGGGCCGGCCATGACCGA
GATCGGCGAGCAGCCGTGGGGGCGGGAGTTCGCCCTGCGCGACCCGGCCGGCAACTGCGTGCACTTCGTG
GCCGAGGAGCAGGACTGACACGTGCTACGAGATTTCGATTCCACCGCCGCCTTCTATGAAAGGTTGGGCT
TCGGAATCGTTTTCCGGGACGCCGGCTGGATGATCCTCCAGCGCGGGGATCTCATGCTGGAGTTCTTCGC
CCACCCCAACTTGTTTATTGCAGCTTATAATGGTTACAAATAAAGCAATAGCATCACAAATTTCACAAAT
AAAGCATTTTTTTCACTGCATTCTAGTTGTGGTTTGTCCAAACTCATCAATGTATCTTATCATGTCTGTA
TACCGTCGACCTCTAGCTAGAGCTTGGCGTAATCATGGTCATAGCTGTTTCCTGTGTGAAATTGTTATCC
GCTCACAATTCCACACAACATACGAGCCGGAAGCATAAAGTGTAAAGCCTGGGGTGCCTAATGAGTGAGC
TAACTCACATTAATTGCGTTGCGCTCACTGCCCGCTTTCCAGTCGGGAAACCTGTCGTGCCAGCTGCATT
AATGAATCGGCCAACGCGCGGGGAGAGGCGGTTTGCGTATTGGGCGCTCTTCCGCTTCCTCGCTCACTGA
CTCGCTGCGCTCGGTCGTTCGGCTGCGGCGAGCGGTATCAGCTCACTCAAAGGCGGTAATACGGTTATCC
ACAGAATCAGGGGATAACGCAGGAAAGAACATGTGAGCAAAAGGCCAGCAAAAGGCCAGGAACCGTAAAA
AGGCCGCGTTGCTGGCGTTTTTCCATAGGCTCCGCCCCCCTGACGAGCATCACAAAAATCGACGCTCAAG
TCAGAGGTGGCGAAACCCGACAGGACTATAAAGATACCAGGCGTTTCCCCCTGGAAGCTCCCTCGTGCGC
TCTCCTGTTCCGACCCTGCCGCTTACCGGATACCTGTCCGCCTTTCTCCCTTCGGGAAGCGTGGCGCTTT
CTCATAGCTCACGCTGTAGGTATCTCAGTTCGGTGTAGGTCGTTCGCTCCAAGCTGGGCTGTGTGCACGA
ACCCCCCGTTCAGCCCGACCGCTGCGCCTTATCCGGTAACTATCGTCTTGAGTCCAACCCGGTAAGACAC
GACTTATCGCCACTGGCAGCAGCCACTGGTAACAGGATTAGCAGAGCGAGGTATGTAGGCGGTGCTACAG
AGTTCTTGAAGTGGTGGCCTAACTACGGCTACACTAGAAGAACAGTATTTGGTATCTGCGCTCTGCTGAA
GCCAGTTACCTTCGGAAAAAGAGTTGGTAGCTCTTGATCCGGCAAACAAACCACCGCTGGTAGCGGTGGT
TTTTTTGTTTGCAAGCAGCAGATTACGCGCAGAAAAAAAGGATCTCAAGAAGATCCTTTGATCTTTTCTA
CGGGGTCTGACGCTCAGTGGAACGAAAACTCACGTTAAGGGATTTTGGTCATGAGATTATCAAAAAGGAT
CTTCACCTAGATCCTTTTAAATTAAAAATGAAGTTTTAAATCAATCTAAAGTATATATGAGTAAACTTGG
TCTGACAGTTACCAATGCTTAATCAGTGAGGCACCTATCTCAGCGATCTGTCTATTTCGTTCATCCATAG
TTGCCTGACTCCCCGTCGTGTAGATAACTACGATACGGGAGGGCTTACCATCTGGCCCCAGTGCTGCAAT
GATACCGCGAGACCCACGCTCACCGGCTCCAGATTTATCAGCAATAAACCAGCCAGCCGGAAGGGCCGAG
CGCAGAAGTGGTCCTGCAACTTTATCCGCCTCCATCCAGTCTATTAATTGTTGCCGGGAAGCTAGAGTAA
GTAGTTCGCCAGTTAATAGTTTGCGCAACGTTGTTGCCATTGCTACAGGCATCGTGGTGTCACGCTCGTC
GTTTGGTATGGCTTCATTCAGCTCCGGTTCCCAACGATCAAGGCGAGTTACATGATCCCCCATGTTGTGC
AAAAAAGCGGTTAGCTCCTTCGGTCCTCCGATCGTTGTCAGAAGTAAGTTGGCCGCAGTGTTATCACTCA
TGGTTATGGCAGCACTGCATAATTCTCTTACTGTCATGCCATCCGTAAGATGCTTTTCTGTGACTGGTGA
GTACTCAACCAAGTCATTCTGAGAATAGTGTATGCGGCGACCGAGTTGCTCTTGCCCGGCGTCAATACGG
GATAATACCGCGCCACATAGCAGAACTTTAAAAGTGCTCATCATTGGAAAACGTTCTTCGGGGCGAAAAC
TCTCAAGGATCTTACCGCTGTTGAGATCCAGTTCGATGTAACCCACTCGTGCACCCAACTGATCTTCAGC
ATCTTTTACTTTCACCAGCGTTTCTGGGTGAGCAAAAACAGGAAGGCAAAATGCCGCAAAAAAGGGAATA
AGGGCGACACGGAAATGTTGAATACTCATACTCTTCCTTTTTCAATATTATTGAAGCATTTATCAGGGTT
ATTGTCTCATGAGCGGATACATATTTGAATGTATTTAGAAAAATAAACAAATAGGGGTTCCGCGCACATT
TCCCCGAAAAGTGCCACCTGACGTCGACGGATCGGGAGATCTCCCGATCCCCTATGGTGCACTCTCAGTA
CAATCTGCTCTGATGCCGCATAGTTAAGCCAGTATCTGCTCCCTGCTTGTGTGTTGGAGGTCGCTGAGTA
GTGCGCGAGCAAAATTTAAGCTACAACAAGGCAAGGCTTGACCGACAATTGCATGAAGAATCTGCTTAGG
GTTAGGCGTTTTGCGCTGCTTCGCGATGTACGGGCCAGATATACGCGTTGACATTGATTATTGACTAGTT
ATTAATAGTAATCAATTACGGGGTCATTAGTTCATAGCCCATATATGGAGTTCCGCGTTACATAACTTAC
GGTAAATGGCCCGCCTGGCTGACCGCCCAACGACCCCCGCCCATTGACGTCAATAATGACGTATGTTCCC
ATAGTAACGCCAATAGGGACTTTCCATTGACGTCAATGGGTGGAGTATTTACGGTAAACTGCCCACTTGG
CAGTACATCAAGTGTATCATATGCCAAGTACGCCCCCTATTGACGTCAATGACGGTAAATGGCCCGCCTG
GCATTATGCCCAGTACATGACCTTATGGGACTTTCCTACTTGGCAGTACATCTACGTATTAGTCATCGCT
ATTACCATGGTGATGCGGTTTTGGCAGTACATCAATGGGCGTGGATAGCGGTTTGACTCACGGGGATTTC
CAAGTCTCCACCCCATTGACGTCAATGGGAGTTTGTTTTGGCACCAAAATCAACGGGACTTTCCAAAATG
TCGTAACAACTCCGCCCCATTGACGCAAATGGGCGGTAGGCGTGTACGGTGGGAGGTCTATATAAGCAGC
GCGTTTTGCCTGTACTGGGTCTCTCTGGTTAGACCAGATCTGAGCCTGGGAGCTCTCTGGCTAACTAGGG
AACCCACTGCTTAAGCCTCAATAAAGCTTGCCTTGAGTGCTTCAAGTAGTGTGTGCCCGTCTGTTGTGTG
ACTCTGGTAACTAGAGATCCCTCAGACCCTTTTAGTCAGTGTGGAAAATCTCTAGCAGTGGCGCCCGAAC
AGGGACTTGAAAGCGAAAGGGAAACCAGAGGAGCTCTCTCGACGCAGGACTCGGCTTGCTGAAGCGCGCA
CGGCAAGAGGCGAGGGGCGGCGACTGGTGAGTACGCCAAAAATTTTGACTAGCGGAGGCTAGAAGGAGAG
AGATGGGTGCGAGAGCGTCAGTATTAAGCGGGGGAGAATTAGATCGCGATGGGAAAAAATTCGGTTAAGG
CCAGGGGGAAAGAAAAAATATAAATTAAAACATATAGTATGGGCAAGCAGGGAGCTAGAACGATTCGCAG
TTAATCCTGGCCTGTTAGAAACATCAGAAGGCTGTAGACAAATACTGGGACAGCTACAACCATCCCTTCA
GACAGGATCAGAAGAACTTAGATCATTATATAATACAGTAGCAACCCTCTATTGTGTGCATCAAAGGATA
GAGATAAAAGACACCAAGGAAGCTTTAGACAAGATAGAGGAAGAGCAAAACAAAAGTAAGACCACCGCAC
AGCAAGGGCCGCTGATCTTCAGACCTGGAGGAGGAGATATGAGGGACAATTGGAGAAGTGAATTATATAA
ATATAAAGTAGTAAAAATTGAACCATTAGGAGTAGCACCCACCAAGGCAAAGAGAAGAGTGGTGCAGAGA
GAAAAAAGAGCAGTGGGAATAGGAGCTTTGTTCCTTGGGTTCTTGGGAGCAGCAGGAAGCACTATGGGCG
CAGCGTCAATGACGCTGACGGTACAGGCCAGACAATTATTGTCTGGTATAGTGCAGCAGCAGAACAATTT
GCTGAGGGCTATTGAGGCGCAACAGCATCTGTTGCAACTCACAGTCTGGGGCATCAAGCAGCTCCAGGCA
AGAATCCTGGCTGTGGAAAGATACCTAAAGGATCAACAGCTCCTGGGGATTTGGGGTTGCTCTGGAAAAC
TCATTTGCACCACTGCTGTGCCTTGGAATGCTAGTTGGAGTAATAAATCTCTGGAACAGATTTGGAATCA
CACGACCTGGATGGAGTGGGACAGAGAAATTAACAATTACACAAGCTTAATACACTCCTTAATTGAAGAA
TCGCAAAACCAGCAAGAAAAGAATGAACAAGAATTATTGGAATTAGATAAATGGGCAAGTTTGTGGAATT
GGTTTAACATAACAAATTGGCTGTGGTATATAAAATTATTCATAATGATAGTAGGAGGCTTGGTAGGTTT
AAGAATAGTTTTTGCTGTACTTTCTATAGTGAATAGAGTTAGGCAGGGATATTCACCATTATCGTTTCAG
ACCCACCTCCCAACCCCGAGGGGACCCGACAGGCCCGAAGGAATAGAAGAAGAAGGTGGAGAGAGAGACA
GAGACAGATCCATTCGATTAGTGAACGGATCTACAAATGGCAGTATTCATCCACAATTTTAAAAGAAAAG
GGGGGATTGGGGGGTACAGTGCAGGGGAAAGAATAGTAGACATAATAGCAACAGACATACAAACTAAAGA
ATTACAAAAACAAATTACAAAAATTCAAAATTTTCGGGTTTATTACAGGGACAGCAGAAATTCACTTTGA
ATTAATTCAAGCTTCGTGAGGCTCCGGTGCCCGTCAGTGGGCAGAGCGCACATCGCCCACAGTCCCCGAG
AAGTTGGGGGGAGGGGTCGGCAATTGAACCGGTGCCTAGAGAAGGTGGCGCGGGGTAAACTGGGAAAGTG
ATGTCGTGTACTGGCTCCGCCTTTTTCCCGAGGGTGGGGGAGAACCGTATATAAGTGCAGTAGTCGCCGT
GAACGTTCTTTTTCGCAACGGGTTTGCCGCCAGAACACAGGTAAGTGCCGTGTGTGGTTCCCGCGGGCCT
GGCCTCTTTACGGGTTATGGCCCTTGCGTGCCTTGAATTACTTCCACCTGGCTCCAGTACGTGATTCTTG
ATCCCGAGCTGGAGCCAGGGGCGGGCCTTGCGCTTTAGGAGCCCCTTCGCCTCGTGCTTGAGTTGAGGCC
TGGCCTGGGCGCTGGGGCCGCCGCGTGCGAATCTGGTGGCACCTTCGCGCCTGTCTCGCTGCTTTCGATA
AGTCTCTAGCCATTTAAAATTTTTGATGACCTGCTGCGACGCTTTTTTTCTGGCAAGATAGTCTTGTAAA
TGCGGGCCAGGATCTGCACACTGGTATTTCGGTTTTTGGGGCCGCGGGCGGCGACGGGGCCCGTGCGTCC
CAGCGCACATGTTCGGCGAGGCGGGGCCTGCGAGCGCGGCCACCGAGAATCGGACGGGGGTAGTCTCAAG
CTGGCCGGCCTGCTCTGGTGCCTGGCCTCGCGCCGCCGTGTATCGCCCCGCCCTGGGCGGCAAGGCTGGC
CCGGTCGGCACCAGTTGCGTGAGCGGAAAGATGGCCGCTTCCCGGCCCTGCTCCAGGGGGCTCAAAATGG
AGGACGCGGCGCTCGGGAGAGCGGGCGGGTGAGTCACCCACACAAAGGAAAGGGGCCTTTCCGTCCTCAG
CCGTCGCTTCATGTGACTCCACGGAGTACCGGGCGCCGTCCAGGCACCTCGATTAGTTCTGGAGCTTTTG
GAGTACGTCGTCTTTAGGTTGGGGGGAGGGGTTTTATGCGATGGAGTTTCCCCACACTGAGTGGGTGGAG
ACTGAAGTTAGGCCAGCTTGGCACTTGATGTAATTCTCCTTGGAATTTGCCCTTTTTGAGTTTGGATCTT
GGTTCATTCTCAAGCCTCAGACAGTGGTTCAAAGTTTTTTTCTTCCATTTCAGGTGTCGTGAACACGCTA
CCGGTCTCGAGATGCTCACTCGAGTGAAATCTGCCGTGGCCAATTTCATGGGCGGCATCATGGCTGGCAG
CTCAGGCTCCGAGCACGGCGGCGGCAGCTGCGGAGGCTCGGACCTGCCCCTGCGTTTCCCCTACGGGCGG
CCAGAGTTCCTGGGGCTGTCTCAGGACGAGGTGGAGTGCAGCGCCGACCACATCGCCCGCCCCATCCTCA
TCCTCAAGGAGACTCGGCGGCTGCCCTGGGCCACTGGCTACGCAGAGGTTATCAATGCCGGGAAGAGCAC
ACACAATGAAGACCAAGCCAGCTGTGAGGTGCTCACTGTGAAGAAGAAGGCAGGGGCCGTGACCTCAACC
CCAAACAGGAACTCATCCAAGAGACGGTCCTCCCTTCCCAATGGGGAAGGGCTGCAGCTGAAGGAGAACT
CGGAATCCGAGGGTGTTTCCTGCCACTATTGGTCGCTGTTTGACGGGCACGCGGGGTCCGGGGCCGCGGT
GGTGGCGTCACGCCTGCTGCAGCACCACATCACGGAGCAGCTGCAGGACATCGTGGACATCCTGAAGAAC
TCCGCCGTCCTGCCCCCTACCTGCCTGGGGGAGGAGCCTGAGAACACGCCCGCCAACAGCCGGACTCTGA
CCCGGGCAGCCTCCCTGCGCGGAGGGGTGGGGGCCCCGGGCTCCCCCAGCACGCCCCCCACACGCTTCTT
TACCGAGAAGAAGATTCCCCATGAGTGCCTGGTCATCGGAGCGCTTGAAAGTGCATTCAAGGAAATGGAC
CTACAGATAGAACGAGAGAGGAGTTCATATAATATATCTGGTGGCTGCACGGCCCTCATTGTGATTTGCC
TTTTGGGGAAGCTGTATGTTGCAAATGCTGGGGCTAGCAGGGCCATAATCATCAGAAATGGAGAAATTAT
CCCCATGTCTTCAGAATTTACCCCCGAGACGGAGCGCCAGCGACTTCAGTACCTGGCATTCATGCAGCCT
CACTTGCTGGGAAATGAGTTCACACATTTGGAGTTTCCAAGGAGAGTACAGAGAAAGGAGCTTGGAAAGA
AGATGCTCTACAGGGACTTTAATATGACAGGCTGGGCATACAAAACCATTGAGGATGAGGACTTGAAGTT
CCCCCTTATATATGGAGAAGGCAAGAAGGCCCGGGTAATGGCAACTATTGGAGTGACCAGGGGACTTGGG
GACCATGACCTGAAGGTGCATGACTCCAACATCTACATTAAACCATTCCTGTCTTCAGCTCCAGAGGTAA
GAATCTACGATCTTTCAAAATATGATCATGGATCAGATGATGTGCTGATCTTGGCCACTGATGGACTCTG
GGACGTTTTATCAAATGAAGAAGTAGCAGAAGCAATCACTCAGTTTCTTCCTAACTGTGATCCAGATGAT
CCTCACAGGTACACACTGGCAGCTCAGGACCTGGTGATGCGTGCCCGGGGTGTGCTGAAGGACAGAGGAT
GGCGGATATCTAATGACCGACTGGGCTCAGGAGACGACATTTCTGTATATGTCATTCCTTTAATACATGG
AAACAAGCTGTCAGGAATTCTGATGGTGAGCAAGGGCGAGGAGAATAACATGGCCATCATCAAGGAGTTC
ATGCGCTTCAAGGTGCACATGGAGGGCTCCGTGAACGGCCACGAGTTCGAGATCGAGGGCGAGGGCGAGG
GCCGCCCCTACGAGGCCTTTCAGACCGCTAAGCTGAAGGTGACCAAGGGTGGCCCCCTGCCCTTCGCCTG
GGACATCCTGTCCCCTCAGTTCATGTACGGCTCCAAGGTCTACATTAAGCACCCAGCCGACATCCCCGAC
TACTTCAAGCTGTCCTTCCCCGAGGGCTTCAGGTGGGAGCGCGTGATGAACTTCGAGGACGGCGGCATTA
TTCACGTTAACCAGGACTCCTCCCTGCAGGACGGCGTGTTCATCTACAAGGTGAAGCTGCGCGGCACCAA
CTTCCCCTCCGACGGCCCCGTAATGCAGAAGAAGACCATGGGCTGGGAGGCCTCCGAGGAGCGGATGTAC
CCCGAGGACGGCGCCCTGAAGAGCGAGATCAAGAAGAGGCTGAAGCTGAAGGACGGCGGCCACTACGCCG
CCGAGGTCAAGACCACCTACAAGGCCAAGAAGCCCGTGCAGCTGCCCGGCGCCTACATCGTCGACATCAA
GTTGGACATCGTGTCCCACAACGAGGACTACACCATCGTGGAACAGTACGAACGCGCCGAGGGCCGCCAC
TCCACCGGCGGCATGGACGAGCTGTACAAGTAATCTAGAGTTAACATCGAGGGATCAAGCTTATCGATAA
TCAACCTCTGGATTACAAAATTTGTGAAAGATTGACTGGTATTCTTAACTATGTTGCTCCTTTTACGCTA
TGTGGATACGCTGCTTTAATGCCTTTGTATCATGCTATTGCTTCCCGTATGGCTTTCATTTTCTCCTCCT
TGTATAAATCCTGGTTGCTGTCTCTTTATGAGGAGTTGTGGCCCGTTGTCAGGCAACGTGGCGTGGTGTG
CACTGTGTTTGCTGACGCAACCCCCACTGGTTGGGGCATTGCCACCACCTGTCAGCTCCTTTCCGGGACT
TTCGCTTTCCCCCTCCCTATTGCCACGGCGGAACTCATCGCCGCCTGCCTTGCCCGCTGCTGGACAGGGG
CTCGGCTGTTGGGCACTGACAATTCCGTGGTGTTGTCGGGGAAGCTGACGTCCTTTCCATGGCTGCTCGC
CTGTGTTGCCACCTGGATTCTGCGCGGGACGTCCTTCTGCTACGTCCCTTCGGCCCTCAATCCAGCGGAC
CTTCCTTCCCGCGGCCTGCTGCCGGCTCTGCGGCCTCTTCCGCGTCTTCGCCTTCGCCCTCAGACGAGTC
GGATCTCCCTTTGGGCCGCCTCCCCGCATCGATACCGTCGAGACCTAGAAAAACATGGAGCAATCACAAG
TAGCAATACAGCAGCTACCAATGCTGATTGTGCCTGGCTAGAAGCACAAGAGGAGGAGGAGGTGGGTTTT
CCAGTCACACCTCAGGTACCTTTAAGACCAATGACTTACAAGGCAGCTGTAGATCTTAGCCACTTTTTAA
AAGAAAAGGGGGGACTGGAAGGGCTAATTCACTCCCAACGAAGACAAGATATCCTTGATCTGTGGATCTA
CCACACACAAGGCTACTTCCCTGATTGGCAGAACTACACACCAGGGCCAGGGATCAGATATCCACTGACC
TTTGGATGGTGCTACAAGCTAGTACCAGTTGAGCAAGAGAAGGTAGAAGAAGCCAATGAAGGAGAGAACA
CCCGCTTGTTACACCCTGTGAGCCTGCATGGGATGGATGACCCGGAGAGAGAAGTATTAGAGTGGAGGTT
TGACAGCCGCCTAGCATTTCATCACATGGCCCGAGAGCTGCATCCGGACTGTACTGGGTCTCTCTGGTTA
GACCAGATCTGAGCCTGGGAGCTCTCTGGCTAACTAGGGAACCCACTGCTTAAGCCTCAATAAAGCTTGC
CTTGAGTGCTTCAAGTAGTGTGTGCCCGTCTGTTGTGTGACTCTGGTAACTAGAGATCCCTCAGACCCTT
TTAGTCAGTGTGGAAAATCTCTAGCAGGGCCCGTTTAAACCCGCTGATCAGCCTCGACTGTGCCTTCTAG
TTGCCAGCCATCTGTTGTTTGCCCCTCCCCCGTGCCTTCCTTGACCCTGGAAGGTGCCACTCCCACTGTC
CTTTCCTAATAAAATGAGGAAATTGCATCGCATTGTCTGAGTAGGTGTCATTCTATTCTGGGGGGTGGGG
TGGGGCAGGACAGCAAGGGGGAGGATTGGGAAGACAATAGCAGGCATGCTGGGGATGCGGTGGGCTCTAT
GGCTTCTGAGGCGGAAAGAACCAGCTGGGGCTCTAGGGGGTATCCCC
[124 nt withheld, positions 11071-11194]
C
[91 nt withheld, positions 11196-11286]
A
[49 nt withheld, positions 11288-11336]
CCTTTGACGTTGGAGTCCACGTTCTTTAATA
Features (pLannotate 1.2.2; 30 found; start..end, strand, type, name):
    146..473     +  promoter       SV40 promoter: SV40 enhancer and early promoter
    521..568     +  promoter       EM7 promoter: synthetic bacterial promoter&nbsp
    587..961     +  CDS            BleoR: antibiotic-binding protein; Sh ble from Streptoalloteichus hindustanus; confers resistance to bleomycin, phleomycin, and Zeocin™
    971..1096    +  CDS            ble (fragment): BLE_KLEPN - Experimental evidence at protein level: Swiss-Prot protein existence level 1. Binding protein with a strong affinity to the bleomycin family of antibiotics. Binds to CL990; an antimitotic-antibiotic compound. From Klebsiella pneumoniae.
   1091..1212    +  polyA_signal   SV40 poly(A) signal: SV40 polyadenylation signal
   1283..1305    -  protein_bind   lac operator (fragment): The lac repressor binds to the lac operator to inhibit transcription in E. coli. This inhibition can be relieved by adding lactose or isopropyl-β-D-thiogalactopyranoside (IPTG). lac repressor encoded by lacI
   1309..1339    -  promoter       lac promoter: promoter for the E. coli lac operon
   1354..1375    -  protein_bind   CAP binding site: CAP binding activates transcription in the presence of cAMP. E. coli catabolite activator protein
   1388..1480    -  CDS            lacI (fragment): lac repressor; lacI; The lac repressor binds to the lac operator to inhibit transcription in E. coli. This inhibition can be relieved by adding lactose or isopropyl-β-D-thiogalactopyranoside (IPTG).
   1663..2251    -  rep_origin     ori: high-copy-number ColE1/pMB1/pBR322/pUC origin of replication
   2422..3282    -  CDS            AmpR: β-lactamase; bla; confers resistance to ampicillin, carbenicillin, and related antibiotics
   3283..3387    -  promoter       AmpR promoter: bla
   3446..3498    -  misc_feature   bom (fragment): basis of mobility region from pBR322
   3653..4032    +  enhancer       CMV enhancer: human cytomegalovirus immediate early enhancer
   4033..4232    +  promoter       CMV promoter: human cytomegalovirus (CMV) immediate early promoter
   4250..4430    +  LTR            5' LTR (truncated): truncated 5' long terminal repeat (LTR) from HIV-1
   4477..4602    +  misc_feature   HIV-1 Ψ: packaging signal of human immunodeficiency virus type 1
   4586..4924    +  CDS            HIV-1 gag (fragment): gag protein from human immunodeficiency virus 1; gag
   5094..5327    +  misc_feature   RRE: The Rev response element (RRE) of HIV-1 allows for Rev-dependent mRNA export from the nucleus to the cytoplasm.
   5704..5804    +  CDS            Rev (fragment): human immunodeficiency virus 1 (HIV-1) Rev protein; rev; enhances nuclear export of unspliced and incompletely spliced viral mRNAs
   5830..5947    +  misc_feature   cPPT/CTS: central polypurine tract and central termination sequence of HIV-1
   6003..7165    +  promoter       EF-1α promoter: strong constitutive promoter for human elongation factor EF-1α
   7185..8726    +  CDS            PPM1H: PPM1H_HUMAN - Also known as ARHCL1, KIAA1157, URCC2. Experimental evidence at protein level: Swiss-Prot protein existence level 1. Dephosphorylates CDKN1B at 'Thr-187', thus removing a signal for proteasomal degradation. From Homo sapiens (Human).
   8736..9446    +  CDS            mApple: photostable monomeric derivative of DsRed (Shaner et al., 2008) mammalian codon-optimized
   9482..10070   +  misc_feature   WPRE: woodchuck hepatitis virus posttranscriptional regulatory element
   9995..10582   +  CDS            nef: NEF_HV112 - Experimental evidence at protein level: Swiss-Prot protein existence level 1. Extracellular Nef protein targets CD4(+) T-lymphocytes for apoptosis by interacting with CXCR4 surface receptors. From Human immunodeficiency virus type 1 group M subtype B (isolate PCV12) (HIV-1).
  10589..10769   +  LTR            5' LTR (truncated): truncated 5' long terminal repeat (LTR) from HIV-1
  10801..11025   +  polyA_signal   bGH poly(A) signal: bovine growth hormone polyadenylation signal
  11029..11050   +  promoter       SV40 promoter (fragment): SV40 enhancer and early promoter
  11071..132     +  rep_origin     f1 ori (across the origin) (sequence partly withheld): f1 bacteriophage origin of replication; arrow indicates direction of (+) strand synthesis
