[The description below was written by a language model from this plasmid's Addgene catalogue record and pLannotate feature annotations shown in this document.]
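Description:
CSII-PPM1H D288A-mApple is an ampicillin-selected, high-copy plasmid for expressing a fluorescently tagged human PPM1H phosphatase carrying the D288A substitution in mammalian cells. The catalogue fields and the sequenced feature table disagree on several points. The catalogue lists the backbone as pCMV5D, the vector type as plain mammalian expression, the promoter as CMV and the C-terminal tag as mCherry. The annotated 11.4 kb sequence instead shows an HIV-1-based lentiviral transfer vector, consistent with the "CSII" name, in which the insert sits downstream of an EF-1α promoter and is fused to mApple.

In the sequenced plasmid, a CMV enhancer/promoter is placed upstream of a truncated 5' LTR, where it would drive transcription of the viral genomic RNA in packaging cells rather than the transgene itself. This is followed by the Ψ packaging signal with a gag fragment, the RRE for Rev-dependent nuclear export, and the cPPT/CTS. The internal EF-1α promoter then drives the PPM1H coding sequence joined at its C terminus to mApple, a monomeric red DsRed derivative. A WPRE follows to enhance transcript expression, then a second truncated LTR and a bGH polyadenylation signal. Outside the viral cassette, an SV40 promoter/EM7 promoter pair drives BleoR, offering Zeocin selection in mammalian cells or bacteria. A pUC-type origin, AmpR and an f1 origin support propagation in E. coli.

The record gives the purpose only as mammalian expression of PPM1H-mApple and does not explain the role of the D288A change. The associated publication concerns regulation of the Parkinson's disease-linked kinase LRRK2.
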