Addgene plasmid #198474: CSII-PPM1H D288A-mApple
Purpose: Mammalian expression of PPM1H-mApple
Depositing lab: Suzanne Pfeffer. Depositing organization: Stanford University. Publication: Genome-wide screen reveals Rab12 GTPase as a critical activator of Parkinson's disease-linked LRRK2 kinase. Dhekne HS, Tonelli F, Yeshaw WM, Chiang CY, Limouse C, Jaimon E, Purlyte E, Alessi DR, Pfeffer SR. Elife. 2023 Oct 24;12:e87098. doi: 10.7554/eLife.87098. PubMed 37874635.
Backbone
  Vector backbone: pCMV5D
  Vector type: Mammalian Expression
Growth in bacteria
  Bacterial resistance: Ampicillin, 100 μg/mL
  Growth temperature: 37°C
  Growth strain: DH5alpha
  Copy number: High Copy
Gene/Insert
  Gene/Insert name: PPM1H-D288A-mApple
  Species: H. sapiens (human)
  Entrez Gene: PPM1H (a.k.a. ARHCL1, NERPP-2C, URCC2)
  Promoter: CMV
  Tag / fusion protein: mCherry (C terminal on insert)
  Cloning method: Restriction Enzyme; 5′ cloning site Unknown (unknown if destroyed); 3′ cloning site Unknown (unknown if destroyed)
Terms and licenses: Academic/Nonprofit Terms; Industry Terms: Not Available to Industry
Depositor comments: Please visit https://www.biorxiv.org/content/10.1101/2023.02.17.529028v1 for bioRxiv preprint.
How to cite: CSII-PPM1H D288A-mApple was a gift from Suzanne Pfeffer (Addgene plasmid # 198474 ; http://n2t.net/addgene:198474 ; RRID:Addgene_198474)
